Addgene plasmid #154221: pVE2_1_p40S_QfDBD_VP16AD_cp_pcbC_DsRed_1xQUAS
Purpose: Encodes p40S:QfDBD-VP16AD-GFP-NLS synthetic transcription factor, activating DsRed-SKL with promoter 1xQUAS+CP_pcbC
Depositing lab: Arnold Driessen. Depositing organization: University of Groningen. Publication: Synthetic control devices for gene regulation in Penicillium chrysogenum. Mozsik L, Buttel Z, Bovenberg RAL, Driessen AJM, Nygard Y. Microb Cell Fact. 2019 Nov 18;18(1):203. doi: 10.1186/s12934-019-1253-3. PubMed 31739777.
Backbone
  Vector backbone: pAGM4673
  Backbone manufacturer: MoClo Tool Kit of Sylvestre Marillonnet
  Backbone size w/o insert (bp): 8095
  Vector type: Bacterial Expression, Synthetic Biology ; Fungal Expression
  Selectable markers: amdS fungal selection
Growth in bacteria
  Bacterial resistance: Kanamycin, 50 μg/mL
  Growth temperature: 37°C
  Growth strain: DH5alpha
  Copy number: Unknown
Gene/Insert
  Gene/Insert name: p40S:QfDBD-VP16AD-GFP-NLS (alt names: P(various):DsRed-SKL; pGpdA:amdS)
  Species: Synthetic; Fungal expression, P. rubens (formerly P. chrysogenum)
  Promoter: p40S (AN0465 A. nidulans)
  Tag / fusion protein: GFP-NLS; DsRed-SKL (C terminal on backbone)
  Cloning method: Restriction Enzyme; 5′ cloning site Unknown (unknown if destroyed)
Terms and licenses: Academic/Nonprofit Terms; Industry Terms: Not Available to Industry
Depositor comments: Synthetic Transcription Factor (QfDBD-VP16AD-GFP-NLS) and DsRed-SKL transcribed with various full and core promoters (CP) with and without Quinic acid Upstream Activation Sequences (QUAS). Fungal selection provided with amdS marker. Flanking regions were designed for integration at the locus of the Penicillin gene cluster.
How to cite: pVE2_1_p40S_QfDBD_VP16AD_cp_pcbC_DsRed_1xQUAS was a gift from Arnold Driessen (Addgene plasmid # 154221 ; http://n2t.net/addgene:154221 ; RRID:Addgene_154221)
