[The description below was written by a language model from this plasmid's Addgene catalogue record and pLannotate feature annotations shown in this document.]
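Description:
pVE2_1_p40S_QfDBD_VP16AD_cp_pcbC_DsRed_1xQUAS is a 14.2 kb synthetic-biology plasmid assembled in the MoClo level 2 backbone pAGM4673 and intended for genomic integration in the filamentous fungus Penicillium rubens (formerly P. chrysogenum). In E. coli it is maintained under kanamycin selection (aphA-3 KanR driven by the bla promoter). The backbone carries a high-copy ColE1/pUC-type origin, the broad-host-range IncP oriV with its trfA replication gene, and nopaline-type T-DNA left and right border repeats inherited from the binary vector design. Fungal transformants are selected with the Aspergillus nidulans amdS acetamidase gene, which allows growth on acetamide. It is expressed from the A. nidulans gpdA promoter, and the feature table annotates its coding sequence as several separate fragments. According to the depositor, flanking regions direct integration at the penicillin gene cluster locus; these flanks are not annotated in the feature table.

The payload is a two-part orthogonal gene control device based on the Neurospora crassa quinic acid (Q) system. The first unit uses the p40S promoter (A. nidulans AN0465) to express a synthetic transcription factor. This factor fuses the DNA-binding domain of the QA-1F activator to a VP16-derived activation domain (annotated as tandem minimal VP16 repeats), followed by EGFP and a nuclear localisation signal, so its expression and nuclear targeting can be seen by green fluorescence. The second unit is a reporter in which a single QUAS upstream activating sequence is placed in front of the pcbC core promoter, driving DsRed (annotated as DsRed-Express) with a C-terminal SKL peroxisomal targeting signal. Binding of the factor to the QUAS element activates the otherwise minimal promoter, giving red fluorescence as the readout. The construct belongs to a series that varies promoters and QUAS content to characterise tunable transcriptional regulation in Penicillium.
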