Features (pLannotate 1.2.2; 18 found; start..end, strand, type, name):
   2208..2756    +  CDS            qa-1f (fragment): QA1F_NEUCR - Protein predicted: Swiss-Prot protein existence level 4. Transcription activation of genes for enzymes and proteins of quinate metabolism by binding to a 16 base-pair sequence (consensus 5'- GGRTAARYRYTTAYCC-3') in front of each Qa genes. From Neurospora crassa (strain ATCC 24698 / 74-OR23-1A / CBS 708.71 / DSM 1257 / FGSC 987).
   2781..2891    +  CDS            VP48: 3 tandem repeats of the minimal activation domain of herpes simplex virus VP16 (Cheng et al., 2013)
   2904..3620    +  CDS            EGFP: EGFP is a basic (constitutively fluorescent) green fluorescent protein published in 1996, derived from Aequorea victoria. It is reported to be a rapidly-maturing weak dimer with moderate acid sensitivity.
   4021..4049    +  misc_feature   MCS (fragment): pBluescript multiple cloning site
   4048..4764    +  promoter       gpdA promoter (fragment): gpdA; promoter from the Aspergillus nidulans glyceraldehyde-3-phosphate dehydrogenase gene (Punt et al., 1990)
   4813..4928    +  intron         gpdA intron: gpdA; intron from the Aspergillus nidulans glyceraldehyde-3-phosphate dehydrogenase gene (Punt et al., 1990)
   4937..5200    +  CDS            amdS (fragment): acetamidase from Aspergillus nidulans; amdS; confers ability to process acetamide for selection in fungal cells
   5281..5422    +  CDS            amdS (fragment): acetamidase from Aspergillus nidulans; amdS; confers ability to process acetamide for selection in fungal cells
   5480..5902    +  CDS            amdS (fragment): acetamidase from Aspergillus nidulans; amdS; confers ability to process acetamide for selection in fungal cells
   6016..6837    +  CDS            amdS (fragment): acetamidase from Aspergillus nidulans; amdS; confers ability to process acetamide for selection in fungal cells
   7439..8113    +  CDS            DsRed-Express: DsRed-Express is a basic (constitutively fluorescent) orange fluorescent protein published in 2002, derived from Discosoma sp.. It is reported to be a rapidly-maturing tetramer with low acid sensitivity.
   9947..9971    +  misc_feature   RB T-DNA repeat: right border repeat from nopaline C58 T-DNA
  10068..10699   +  rep_origin     oriV: incP origin of replication
  10790..10894   +  promoter       AmpR promoter: bla
  10895..11689   +  CDS            KanR: aminoglycoside phosphotransferase; aphA-3; confers resistance to kanamycin
  11860..12448   +  rep_origin     ori: high-copy-number ColE1/pMB1/pBR322/pUC origin of replication
  12784..13929   +  CDS            trfA: TRFA_ECOLX - Experimental evidence at protein level: Swiss-Prot protein existence level 1. Also involved in plasmid copy number control, promoting intermolecular coupling of protein bound iterons at oriV, which inhibits replication initiation. From Escherichia coli.
  14078..14102   +  misc_feature   LB T-DNA repeat: left border repeat from nopaline C58 T-DNA
>Addgene plasmid #154221 | pVE2_1_p40S_QfDBD_VP16AD_cp_pcbC_DsRed_1xQUAS | addgene full sequence | sequence record 306061 | Addgene NGS Result
GTGCCGAATTCGGATCCGGAGCCTGCAGGATGGGCCTCCACAACCCTGCCCTAACATTGTTCGTAGAAGA
TCTGCCAGCAGGCTTATGTCCAGGCCCCTCTCAACCCGCCCTTTCCTTTCAGCTCGGGCGCCGTACTTGC
CCCACCCAGGCGTGTTCCGCTGAACTGCCCATACCCAGGCCAGCGGACTGATAACCATTTCTCTTTATGC
TTTGCTATTGGGCTTGTGACTCGTTCTTGGAGGCAAGGTTATCAGATTGAATAGAAGATTCGGTGATGCA
GCAAATAGCGACTGTTCGTTGCGGGGTCCGAACCCGCTCGGCAGCACCGGGCTCTCCCTACTATCCCTCG
ATAGCAGTGGCGTGCGCGGGCTGTCGACCCTGTCCATCCTGAAAGAGTTGATATTGAAGGTAGTAGGTAC
GGTGCAGGGTAACGCGTGATATCCTGTCCTCAGTCTTAAGACTTCTCACCTATATCACCCGCACTTACCC
TAGAGTGCCGCTTAGGTGCTAAGGGCACATTGAGTATTGGCCGTGTAGAATATATAGCTTAAGTACGGCC
AAGCAGACGGGAAGCCCTGTTCTCCACACCCTATGGTCGTATATATCAGGCTTCTACCGGGAAACGATTA
AGAGTGTATAATGGACTGAAAATCAATATGAACGGGACAATGCTCAAGTTAAATTAGTTAGGCATCCTAA
TCTCTACTAAATGTTCTATCTAGAGATCGGGGTACTATAGGCCCGTACGTTAATCACTCTACGCTTCTCT
CCCTTAGGTATAGTGTAGGTAGGGGCTAGACATTTATATGAGTCAGATGGTACAAACGGTAGCGCTGCAA
GAATTCAAGCTTGGAGGAGTTATAGACGGTCCGGCATAGGTAAGGAGAGATTAGATATTTCGACTTCCCG
ATTCCTTAGTCTCCTTAGTCTGGAAACTGAGAAAGGCCTGAACTCGTTCAATCTATTAGCTCTAATCACG
TAGTCTCAACTAGAATCCTGAACAGGCGCCGGAACCAGTCCAAATGCGTGGAGTACAGCAAGTCCAGTCA
AATCACGATTAGAATGGCCATATATAAGCAAAAAACCCTTGGACAATACGTCCGATCGACACCAAAGCAA
TCTGGTACATCACCCTTCTTATATACAGGGTAGCCGGAATTGTATTGACTCTATACGAAGCCGCAGGTTT
ACCAGCACAGAGGTGCGATAGCTACACGAATGTAGAGTGAAGGCATTACAACCGATTGCTAAGTGTCATA
GAGGCTAAGCTTCACGGCTCAAGGAGTCTGTGGAGGATACCTGATATAAGAATTGAGAGTTATACTCCGG
AGGTTATGTTAGTACCTCAAAAATGTGAAGTACAACGAAACTCGAACTTCGAATGACAATAGCTTGGCTG
GCTGTTAGTCAACTGAGGTACAACGTCATCTTGCAATTAGTTATGTTCTTTGCTAGATAGTGAGCTGCTG
TAAACTTGTAGTTCTTAGAAACATGTCTGAAGTCTAGAGTCGAGACTTGTGATTGGTGTAAATTAGTGGG
GGTCCGGAGCGGAATAACAATCGAGGTCAGCCTCCTGGGTCTGTCAGTAAGCTAACCACGAAAGGACAAG
CGTAGACGAGGTCACGGGGTACTGGCCTAGCCGGCTTCGGCTAGCGCCCACGAAAATAGGGCAACGTCGA
AGCGAGAGACACACACGGATTCCACGATCGCCGACGACAAGCACTCAACTCCACGACAACCCACGACAAC
CCTTGCCGCTGCGTTCTTGGTGAAGGGCTGCAGGATTAGAGGTGAGTATTTTATTTTCTGGCTATTGTGA
TCTTTTTCCCCCCCGGTTTCCGCTGGTTCTATCTTGTCGAGCGAGTCGGTGCGCCTTCGATCGGTCTGTC
AAATTTCCATCCGTCCACTCGTTCACCCGGTATCGATACAAGAGGGAATGGAGCATTACGACAGGGGAGC
AGAGGCAGAACTCTCGATGTTGCTACTTTTTTTGCTTGGAACAACTTCCTTGAAAGATTCTTTTCTGAAT
GCGGCTGGGAAACTGCGAATTGGATATCCAGCGAAAGGTTACCGACAGACTCACGGCCATCGATACCACT
CAGCGGGATAGAATTGAAGGCATTCGGACATTAGATGATCAGCTTCGCTTGTTTCGACTCGTGCTAATCA
ATTATCCCTGGACAGTCCCCCACATAGACAGCAAACAATGCCACCCAAGCGCAAAACGCTTAACGCTGCG
GCTGAGGCTAACGCTCATGCCGACGGACACGCCGACGGAAACGCCGACGGACACGTGGCCAATACGGCCG
CGTCCTCGAATAATGCGAGGTTCGCTGATCTCACTAACATCGATACTCCGGGTCTGGGACCCACAACTAC
GACCCTGCTCGTGGAACCAGCACGCTCAAAGCGTCAACGAGTGTCCCGCGCATGCGACCAGTGCCGTGCA
GCCCGAGAGAAATGCGACGGAATACAGCCTGCGTGTTTCCCGTGCGTTTCCCAGGGAAGGTCCTGCACTT
ATCAGGCTTCGCCGAAAAAGAGGGGAGTTCAAACCGGTTATATTCGTACGCTGGAGCTCGCCCTCGCCTG
GATGTTTGAAAATGTCGCGCGTTCCGAAGATGCCTTGCATAACCTCCTCGTCCGTGACGCCGGACAAGGA
TCAGCTCTGCTCGTTGGTAAAGATTCGCCGGCTGCCGAGCGACTCCATGCCCGTTGGGCTACTAGCCGTG
TCAATAAGAGCATTACCCGCCTCCTCAGGTTTGAAAGCGGCGGGCCGGCCGACGCCCTTGACGATTTTGA
CTTAGACATGCTCCCAGCCGATGCCCTTGACGACTTTGACCTTGATATGCTGCCTGCTGACGCTCTTGAC
GATTTTGACCTTGACATGCTCCCCGGGTTCGTTATGGTGAGCAAGGGCGAGGAGCTGTTCACCGGGGTGG
TGCCCATCCTGGTCGAGCTGGACGGCGACGTAAACGGCCACAAGTTCAGCGTGTCCGGCGAGGGCGAGGG
CGATGCCACCTACGGCAAGCTGACCCTGAAGTTCATCTGCACCACCGGCAAGCTGCCCGTGCCCTGGCCC
ACCCTCGTGACCACCCTGACCTACGGCGTGCAGTGCTTCAGCCGCTACCCCGACCACATGAAGCAGCACG
ACTTCTTCAAGTCCGCCATGCCCGAAGGCTACGTCCAGGAGCGCACCATCTTCTTCAAGGACGACGGCAA
CTACAAGACCCGCGCCGAGGTGAAGTTCGAGGGCGACACCCTGGTGAACCGCATCGAGCTGAAGGGCATC
GACTTCAAGGAGGACGGCAACATCCTGGGGCACAAGCTGGAGTACAACTACAACAGCCACAACGTCTATA
TCATGGCCGACAAGCAGAAGAACGGCATCAAGGTGAACTTCAAGATCCGCCACAACATCGAGGACGGCAG
CGTGCAGCTCGCCGACCACTACCAGCAGAACACCCCCATCGGCGACGGCCCCGTGCTGCTGCCCGACAAC
CACTACCTGAGCACCCAGTCCGCCCTGAGCAAAGACCCCAACGAGAAGCGCGATCACATGGTCCTGCTGG
AGTTCGTGACCGCCGCCGGGATCACTCTCGGCATGGACGAGCTGTACAAGCCAAAGAAGAAGCGGAAGGT
CTAAGCTTACTTCTTTATCGGTTCTCTCTTACGACTTTTTGAATGGAACGTTTCCTTCTTCTCAGGCGGG
CCTATCTTTGGGCCGAAGCTCTTTTCCTTGTACTGTAGGACCTGGTTGATAATGATTCCCAAAAAGACAT
CCAGCATGTCAGTTACTTGCATTCGTCAGTCTATACAAAAGCAATGGTTTAGAGAAATTTTGAACTTTAT
ACATGGTTTTATTTGTTGCTTCACGGCCGTACCTTCTGGAAATCCACGGTAGGAGTGTCAATTTGCGTTT
TTGATAATCCTTCCAAGGTTCTTCTCGAAGTAGTTGTTCTATAATTGCTTCACAGCTACCATGGAACATC
CCAAGCACCGCTACTAGAATTCGAGCTCGGAGTGGATCCCCCGGGCTGCAGGAATTCGAGCTCTGTACAG
TGACCGGTGACTCTTTCTGGCATGCGGAGAGACGGACGGACGCAGAGAGAAGGGCTGAGTAATAAGCGCC
ACTGCGCCAGACAGCTCTGGCGGCTCTGAGGTGCAGTGGATGATTATTAATCCGGGACCGGCCGCCCCTC
CGCCCCGAAGTGGAAAGGCTGGTGTGCCCCTCGTTGACCAAGAATCTATTGCATCATCGGAGAATATGGA
GCTTCATCGAATCACCGGCAGTAAGCGAAGGAGAATGTGAAGCCAGGGGTGTATAGCCGTCGGCGAAATA
GCATGCCATTAACCTAGGTACAGAAGTCCAATTGCTTCCGATCTGGTAAAAGATTCACGAGATAGTACCT
TCTCCGAAGTAGGTAGAGCGAGTACCCGGCGCGTAAGCTCCCTAATTGGCCCATCCGGCATCTGTAGGGC
GTCCAAATATCGTGCCTCTCCTGCTTTGCCCGGTGTATGAAACCGGAAAGGCCGCTCAGGAGCTGGCCAG
CGGCGCAGACCGGGAACACAAGCTGGCAGTCGACCCATCCGGTGCTCTGCACTCGACCTGCTGAGGTCCC
TCAGTCCCTGGTAGGCAGCTTTGCCCCGTCTGTCCGCCCGGTGTGTCGGCGGGGTTGACAAGGTCGTTGC
GTCAGTCCAACATTTGTTGCCATATTTTCCTGCTCTCCCCACCAGCTGCTCTTTTCTTTTCTCTTTCTTT
TCCCATCTTCAGTATATTCATCTTCCCATCCAAGAACCTTTATTTCCCCTAAGTAAGTACTTTGCTACAT
CCATACTCCATCCTTCCCATCCCTTATTCCTTTGAACCTTTCAGTTCGAGCTTTCCCACTTCATCGCAGC
TTGACTAACAGCTACCCCGCTTGAGCAGACATCACCATGCCTCAATCCTGGGAAGAACTGGCCGCTGATA
AGCGCGCCCGCCTCGCAAAAACCATCCCTGATGAATGGAAAGTCCAGACGCTGCCTGCGGATGACAGCGT
TATTGATTTCCCAAAGAAATCGGGGATCCTTTCAGAGGCCGAACTGAAGATCACAGAGGCCTCCGCTGCA
GATCTTGTGTCCAAGCTGGCGGCCGGAGAGTTGACCTCGGTGGAAGTTACGCTAGCATTCTGTAAACGGG
CAGCAATCGCCCAGCAGTTAGTAGGGTCCCCTCTACCTCTCAGGGAGATGTAACAACGCCACCTTATGGG
ACTATCAAGCTGACGCTGGCTTCTGTGCAGACAAACTGCGCCCACGAGTTCTTCCCTGACGCCGCTCTCG
CGCAGGCAAGGGAACTCGATGAATACTACGCAAAGCACAAGACACCCGTTGGTCCACTCCATGGCCTCCC
CATCTCTCTCAAAGACCAGCTTCGAGTCAAGGTACACCGTTGCCCCTAAGTCGTTAGATGTCCCTTTTTG
TCAGCTAACATATGCCACCAGGGCTACGAAACATCAATGGGCTACATCTCATGGCTAAACAAGTACGACG
AAGGGGACTCGGTTCTGACAACCATGCTCCGCAAAGCCGGTGCCGTTTTCTACGTCAAGACCTCTGTCCC
GCAGACCCTGATGGTCTGCGAGACAGTCAACAACATCATCGGGCGCACCGTCAACCCACGCAACAAGAAC
TGGTCGTGCGGCGGCAGTTCTGGTGGTGAGGGTGCGATCGTTGGGATTCGTGGTGGCGTCATCGGTGTAG
GAACGGATATCGGTGGCTCGATTCGAGTGCCGGCCGCGTTCAACTTCCTGTACGGTCTAAGGCCGAGTCA
TGGGCGGCTGCCGTATGCAAAGATGGCGAACAGCATGGAGGGTCAGGAGACGGTGCACAGCGTTGTCGGG
CCGATTACGCACTCTGTTGAGGGTGAGTCCTTCGCCTCTTCCTTCTTTTCCTGCTCTATACCAGGCCTCC
ACTGTCCTCCTTTCTTGCTTTTTATACTATATACGAGACGGGCAGTCACTGATGAAGTAATGTTAGACCT
CCGCCTCTTCACCAAATCCGTCCTCGGTCAGGAGCCATGGAAATACGACTCCAAGGTCATCCCCATGCCC
TGGCGCCAGTCCGAGTCGGACATTATTGCCTCCAAGATCAAGAACGGCGGGCTCAATATCGGCTACTACA
ACTTCGACGGCAATGTCCTTCCACACCCTCCTATCCTGCGCGGCGTGGAAACCACCGTCGCCGCACTCGC
CAAAGCCGGTCATACCGTGACCCCGTGGACGCCATACAAGCACGATTTCGGCCACGATCTCATCTCCCAT
ATCTACGCGGCTGACGGCAGCGCCGACGTAATGCGCGATATCAGTGCATCCGGCGAGCCGGCGATTCCAA
ATATCAAAGACCTACTGAACCCGAACATCAAAGCTGTTAACATGAACGAGCTCTGGGACACGCATCTCCA
GAAGTGGAATTACCAGATGGAGTACCTTGAGAAATGGCGGGAGGCTGAAGAAAAGGCCGGGAAGGAACTG
GACGCCATCATCGCGCCGATTACGCCTACCGCTGCGGTACGGCATGACCAGTTCCGGTACTATGGGTATG
CCTCTGTGATCAACCTGCTGGATTTCACGAGCGTGGTTGTTCCGGTTACCTTTGCGGATAAGAACATCGA
TAAGAAGAATGAGAGTTTCAAGGCGGTTAGTGAGCTTGATGCCCTCGTGCAGGAAGAGTATGATCCGGAG
GCGTACCATGGGGCACCGGTTGCAGTGCAGGTTATCGGACGGAGACTCAGTGAAGAGAGGACGTTGGCGA
TTGCAGAGGAAGTGGGGAAGTTGCTGGGAAATGTGGTGACTCCATAGGCTTCTAATAAGTGTCAGATAGC
AATTTGCACAAGAAATCAATACCAGCAACTGTAAATAAGCGCTGAAGTGACCATGCCATGCTACGAAAGA
GCAGAAAAAAACCTGCCGTAGAACCGAAGAGATATGACACGCTTCCATCTCTCAAAGGAAGAATCCCTTC
AGGGTTGCGTTTCCAGTCTAGACACGTATAACGGCACAAGTGTCTCTCACCAAATGGGTTATATCTCAAA
TGTGATCTAAGGATGGAAAGCCCAGAATATTGGCTGGGTTGATGGCTGCTTCGAGTGCAGTCTCATGCTG
CCACAGGTGACTCTGGATGGCCCCATACCACTCAACCCATGGTACGAGCGGTACGCTTTACGAATTCCCA
TGGGGAGGGGTAATCGCTTATCCCCATCGTATAATGTCTCCAGGTTGTCTCAGCATAAACACCCCGCCCC
CGCTCAGGCACACAGGAAGAGAGCTCAGGTCGTTTCCATTGCGTCCATACTCTTCACTCATTGTCATCTG
CAGGAGAACTTCCCCTGTCCCTTTGCCAAGCCCTCTCTTCGTCGTTGTCCACGCCTTCAAGTTTTCACCA
TTATTTTTCTAGACACCAATGGCCTCCTCCGAGGACGTCATCAAGGAGTTCATGCGCTTCAAGGTGCGCA
TGGAGGGCTCCGTGAACGGCCACGAGTTCGAGATCGAGGGCGAGGGCGAGGGCCGCCCCTACGAGGGCAC
CCAGACCGCCAAGCTGAAGGTGACCAAGGGCGGCCCCCTGCCCTTCGCCTGGGACATCCTGTCCCCCCAG
TTCCAGTACGGCTCCAAGGTGTACGTGAAGCACCCCGCCGACATCCCCGACTACAAGAAGCTGTCCTTCC
CCGAGGGCTTCAAGTGGGAGCGCGTGATGAACTTCGAGGACGGCGGCGTGGTGACCGTGACCCAGGACTC
CTCCCTGCAGGACGGCTCCTTCATCTACAAGGTGAAGTTCATCGGCGTGAACTTCCCCTCCGACGGCCCC
GTAATGCAGAAGAAAACTATGGGCTGGGAGGCCTCCACCGAGCGCCTGTACCCCCGCGACGGCGTGCTGA
AGGGCGAGATCCACAAGGCCCTGAAGCTGAAGGACGGCGGCCACTACCTGGTGGAGTTCAAGTCCATCTA
CATGGCCAAGAAGCCCGTGCAGCTGCCCGGCTACTACTACGTGGACTCCAAGCTGGACATCACCTCCCAC
AACGAGGACTACACCATCGTGGAGCAGTACGAGCGCGCCGAGGGCCGCCACCACCTGTTCCTGACTCACG
GTATGGACGAATTGTACAAGTCGAAGCTGTAAGCTTGTGCTTCTAAGGTATGAGTCGCAAAATTGTTTTT
TATTTTTGGTCTTGAGTCTAATATGCTCGCAGCTCTTGCGTTGTATATGGTCGTTGTCGCGTATTTTCTG
TTGTATTAAAAGATCAAACGAGATCAAGGGATGGCTCGCGGGCTGTCTCTCGCACTAGGAGGAAGAATGC
CTGAAAAAGGAACTTTGATTTTAGCTGTGGAATAGAGATGGCTTGTTTGAGGACGCTTGTCGCTTGGCGC
AGGGACTTGAATGGCAGCTTGTGGAAACCGAAGGCGAGAAAAGTCGACGGATACTGTACGTGGTTCTATT
GCCAGTGCGGTGGAAGCTTCCTTCTCATATAGTTCAATCCTTCTTTGAATCTGTTTGTTTCATATTTGGA
CTGTTTCATTCTCTGCTTGCGCATTCTCATCTTCGAGAACGACTGCAGGGATTGTTGGTTCTGTGGAGCT
GATGAGCGCGCCTTGACCACCCTTGTTCTTGTTTTGCTCTTTTGTTCTCATTTAACCCGTTTCTCCCTTC
CAACCCTTTGACCTTGCAACATTGTCTCCCAGCGCGTTGCCAAAGCGAACTTGATATCAGTATAGTATGA
CCAAGTAGTCTACCAAAATAAATTTTAGTACAGTATTGCTAGTTATACAAGATAAATTTTGTACAACAAT
GATTATGCAGAGCTGGTATTCTGTAAGGAGTAAATTCATGCAGGTACAGAGCGTCCACGTCAGGCACACG
CGCTTTAGTGCTGGGTACACATTATGCTACCTTTGGGGCAAGGTGCTATTCTAGGTAGGGTATGCCTAGC
AATGCCATGATCTTATGACCTCAGTAATCTGACCTTGGATTTAAGATCGGAGTTCTCAAACCCTGCGCGC
TCAGAGAATTCGCATGCGGAGACTTTAGACATACCTCTCGTTGCCGACAAATCGGCATTCCGTTTCGGTC
ACGGACGTAAGAGTTCAACAAAGCCGCTCACCTGTCCCGTTCGGCGCTTGAGTTTCCACTTCAAAAGCAC
AACCGCTCCGATATTTCCATTGCCACCGACCAACAAAAGGTTCATATCGCGCAATAGTCGTCCAACTCTC
ACTCCGCCCGCACTCGATGGCGAAGGATGGAAGAATATCCGAGCGGCATCGGATAAAGAGATCTGGTTCT
TTTCGTGAAGTAACGTAGGGAACCGACGGAAACTGTAGAGCTATAGGAATTTAGTATATCAGAAGTCAAT
TGAGAGAAGTGTATAGTTAGTAACTCACTTGTGCCAACAGGTATTTCCAACCGTTCTTGTTCAAATTTCG
TCAAGTCACCATCTCTATGTGCAAAACTGGATCATACAACAGCTCTTATTGTAGCTGCATCTCGCTCTCA
GAGATCATCCTATCTTCGTCGTCATCCACCAACACAGGTGGGAGTGCTAGTTGATCCATGCTGAGGTCAA
GGGACACAGACGGAATGGGTGTAGAACGCCTCAAAACAGGTAAGGTATCAGGATCGGTTGTCCAGGGGGA
ATCCAAACCAGGTTCCACCTTGATTCAGAGAATAAGTATGACGTATTCTTGGCAATGTTTAAGCTTGAGA
TGAGCCGATGTCAAACTGGGAGACATGATGAAGGAGGAAATGTTGCTTTGGTGGGGGAGACACTATAAAT
ACCAAAGAGTGAATGGTTGATACCATTTGGGGAAGGAGTGTCTATCGCAGTCTCTGCAGACGGCATATCG
GATAGCCTGCAGGCGCTTGTGGAGGATGCACATGTGACCGAGGGACACGAAGTGATCCGTTTAAACTATC
AGTGTTTGACAGGATATATTGGCGGGTAAACCTAAGAGAAAAGAGCGTTTATTAGAATAATCGGATATTT
AAAAGGGCGTGAAAAGGTTTATCCGTTCGTCCATTTGTATGTGCCAGCCGCCTTTGCGACGCTCACCGGG
CTGGTTGCCCTCGCCGCTGGGCTGGCGGCCGTCTATGGCCCTGCAAACGCGCCAGAAACGCCGTCGAAGC
CGTGTGCGAGACACCGCGGCCGCCGGCGTTGTGGATACCTCGCGGAAAACTTGGCCCTCACTGACAGATG
AGGGGCGGACGTTGACACTTGAGGGGCCGACTCACCCGGCGCGGCGTTGACAGATGAGGGGCAGGCTCGA
TTTCGGCCGGCGACGTGGAGCTGGCCAGCCTCGCAAATCGGCGAAAACGCCTGATTTTACGCGAGTTTCC
CACAGATGATGTGGACAAGCCTGGGGATAAGTGCCCTGCGGTATTGACACTTGAGGGGCGCGACTACTGA
CAGATGAGGGGCGCGATCCTTGACACTTGAGGGGCAGAGTGCTGACAGATGAGGGGCGCACCTATTGACA
TTTGAGGGGCTGTCCACAGGCAGAAAATCCAGCATTTGCAAGGGTTTCCGCCCGTTTTTCGGCCACCGCT
AACCTGTCTTTTAACCTGCTTTTAAACCAATATTTATAAACCTTGTTTTTAACCAGGGCTGCGCCCTGTG
CGCGTGACCGCGCACGCCGAAGGGGGGTGCCCCCCCTTCTCGAACCCTCCCGGCCCGCTAACGCGGGCCT
CCCATCCCCCCAGGGGCTGCGCCCCTCGGCCGCGAACGGCCTCACCCCAAAAATGGCAGCGCTGGCCAAT
TCCCGAGTGCGCGGAACCCCTATTTGTTTATTTTTCTAAATACATTCAAATATGTATCCGCTCATGAGAC
AATAACCCTGATAAATGCTTCAATAATATTGAAAAAGGAAGAGTATGGCTAAAATGAGAATATCACCGGA
ATTGAAAAAACTGATCGAAAAATACCGCTGCGTAAAAGATACGGAAGGAATGTCTCCTGCTAAGGTATAT
AAGCTGGTGGGAGAAAATGAAAACCTATATTTAAAAATGACGGACAGCCGGTATAAAGGGACCACCTATG
ATGTGGAACGGGAAAAGGACATGATGCTATGGCTGGAAGGAAAGCTGCCTGTTCCAAAGGTCCTGCACTT
TGAACGGCATGATGGCTGGAGCAATCTGCTCATGAGTGAGGCCGATGGCGTCCTTTGCTCGGAAGAGTAT
GAAGATGAACAAAGCCCTGAAAAGATTATCGAGCTGTATGCGGAGTGCATCAGGCTCTTTCACTCCATCG
ACATATCGGATTGTCCCTATACGAATAGCTTAGACAGCCGCTTAGCCGAATTGGATTACTTACTGAATAA
CGATCTGGCCGATGTGGATTGCGAAAACTGGGAAGAGGACACTCCATTTAAAGATCCGCGCGAGCTGTAT
GATTTTTTAAAGACGGAAAAGCCCGAAGAGGAACTTGTCTTTTCCCACGGCGACCTGGGAGACAGCAACA
TCTTTGTGAAAGATGGCAAAGTAAGTGGCTTTATTGATCTTGGGAGAAGCGGCAGGGCGGACAAGTGGTA
TGACATTGCCTTCTGCGTCCGGTCGCTCAGGGAGGATATCGGGGAAGAACAGTATGTCGAGCTATTTTTT
GACTTACTGGGGATCAAGCCTGATTGGGAGAAAATAAAATATTATATTTTACTGGATGAATTGTTTTAGC
TGTCAGACCAAGTTTACTCATATATACTTTAGATTGATTTAAAACTTCATTTTTAATTTAAAAGGATCTA
GGTGAAGATCCTTTTTGATAATCTCATGACCAAAATCCCTTAACGTGAGTTTTCGTTCCACTGAGCGTCA
GACCCCGTAGAAAAGATCAAAGGATCTTCTTGAGATCCTTTTTTTCTGCGCGTAATCTGCTGCTTGCAAA
CAAAAAAACCACCGCTACCAGCGGTGGTTTGTTTGCCGGATCAAGAGCTACCAACTCTTTTTCCGAAGGT
AACTGGCTTCAGCAGAGCGCAGATACCAAATACTGTTCTTCTAGTGTAGCCGTAGTTAGGCCACCACTTC
AAGAACTCTGTAGCACCGCCTACATACCTCGCTCTGCTAATCCTGTTACCAGTGGCTGCTGCCAGTGGCG
ATAAGTCGTGTCTTACCGGGTTGGACTCAAGACGATAGTTACCGGATAAGGCGCAGCGGTCGGGCTGAAC
GGGGGGTTCGTGCACACAGCCCAGCTTGGAGCGAACGACCTACACCGAACTGAGATACCTACAGCGTGAG
CTATGAGAAAGCGCCACGCTTCCCGAAGGGAGAAAGGCGGACAGGTATCCGGTAAGCGGCAGGGTCGGAA
CAGGAGAGCGCACGAGGGAGCTTCCAGGGGGAAACGCCTGGTATCTTTATAGTCCTGTCGGGTTTCGCCA
CCTCTGACTTGAGCGTCGATTTTTGTGATGCTCGTCAGGGGGGCGGAGCCTATGGAAAAACGCCAGCAAC
GCGGCCTTTTTACGGTTCCTGGCAGATCCTAGATGTGGCGCAACGATGCCGGCGACAAGCAGGAGCGCAC
CGACTTCTTCCGCATCAAGTGTTTTGGCTCTCAGGCCGAGGCCCACGGCAAGTATTTGGGCAAGGGGTCG
CTGGTATTCGTGCAGGGCAAGATTCGGAATACCAAGTACGAGAAGGACGGCCAGACGGTCTACGGGACCG
ACTTCATTGCCGATAAGGTGGATTATCTGGACACCAAGGCACCAGGCGGGTCAAATCAGGAATAAGGGCA
CATTGCCCCGGCGTGAGTCGGGGCAATCCCGCAAGGAGGGTGAATGAATCGGACGTTTGACCGGAAGGCA
TACAGGCAAGAACTGATCGACGCGGGGTTTTCCGCCGAGGATGCCGAAACCATCGCAAGCCGCACCGTCA
TGCGTGCGCCCCGCGAAACCTTCCAGTCCGTCGGCTCGATGGTCCAGCAAGCTACGGCCAAGATCGAGCG
CGACAGCGTGCAACTGGCTCCCCCTGCCCTGCCCGCGCCATCGGCCGCCGTGGAGCGTTCGCGTCGTCTT
GAACAGGAGGCGGCAGGTTTGGCGAAGTCGATGACCATCGACACGCGAGGAACTATGACGACCAAGAAGC
GAAAAACCGCCGGCGAGGACCTGGCAAAACAGGTCAGCGAGGCCAAGCAGGCCGCGTTGCTGAAACACAC
GAAGCAGCAGATCAAGGAAATGCAGCTTTCCTTGTTCGATATTGCGCCGTGGCCGGACACGATGCGAGCG
ATGCCAAACGACACGGCCCGCTCTGCCCTGTTCACCACGCGCAACAAGAAAATCCCGCGCGAGGCGCTGC
AAAACAAGGTCATTTTCCACGTCAACAAGGACGTGAAGATCACCTACACCGGCGTCGAGCTGCGGGCCGA
CGATGACGAACTGGTGTGGCAGCAGGTGTTGGAGTACGCGAAGCGCACCCCTATCGGCGAGCCGATCACC
TTCACGTTCTACGAGCTTTGCCAGGACCTGGGCTGGTCGATCAATGGCCGGTATTACACGAAGGCCGAGG
AATGCCTGTCGCGCCTACAGGCGACGGCGATGGGCTTCACGTCCGACCGCGTTGGGCACCTGGAATCGGT
GTCGCTGCTGCACCGCTTCCGCGTCCTGGACCGTGGCAAGAAAACGTCCCGTTGCCAGGTCCTGATCGAC
GAGGAAATCGTCGTGCTGTTTGCTGGCGACCACTACACGAAATTCATATGGGAGAAGTACCGCAAGCTGT
CGCCGACGGCCCGACGGATGTTCGACTATTTCAGCTCGCACCGGGAGCCGTACCCGCTCAAGCTGGAAAC
CTTCCGCCTCATGTGCGGATCGGATTCCACCCGCGTGAAGAAGTGGCGCGAGCAGGTCGGCGAAGCCTGC
GAAGAGTTGCGAGGCAGCGGCCTGGTGGAACACGCCTGGGTCAATGATGACCTGGTGCATTGCAAACGCT
AGGGCCTTGTGGGGTCAGTTCCGGCTGGGGGTTCAGCAGCCCCTGCTCGGATCTGTTGGACCGGACAGTA
GTCATGGTTGATGGGCTGCCTGTATCGAGTGGTGATTTTGTGCCGAGCTGCCGGTCGGGGAGCTGTTGGC
TGGCTGGTGGCAGGATATATTGTGGTGTAAACAAATTGACGCTTAGACAACTTAATAACACATTGCGGAC
GTTTTTAATGTACTGGGGTTGAACACTCT
